>Addgene plasmid #8591 | pcDNA3-FLAG-KD LKB1 | addgene partial sequence | sequence record 42767 | CMV-F
TCTCTGGCTAACTAGAGAACCCACTGCTTACTGGCTTATCGAAATTAATACGACTCACTATAGGGAGACC
CAAGCTTAGCCACCATGGACTACAAAGACGATGACGATAAAGCAAGGGATCCACTAGTAACGGCCGCCAG
TGTGCTGGAATTCTCCAGCATGGAGGTGGTGGACCCGCAGCAGCTGGGCATGTTCACGGAGGGCGAGCTG
ATGTCGGTGGGTATGGACACGTTCATCCACCGCATCGACTCCACCGAGGTCATCTACCAGCCGCGCCGCA
AGCGGGCCAAGCTCATCGGCAAGTACCTGATGGGGGACCTGCTGGGGGAAGGCTCTTACGGCAAGGTGAA
GGAGGTGCTGGACTCGGAGACGCTGTGCAGGAGGGCCGTCATCATCCTCAAGAAGAAGAAGTTGCGAAGG
ATCCCCAACGGGGAGGCCAACGTGAAGAAGGAAATTCAACTACTGAGGAGGTTACGGCACAAAAATGTCA
TCCAGCTGGTGGATGTGTTATACAACGAAGAGAAGCAGAAAATGTATATGGTGATGGAGTACTGCGTGTG
TGGCATGCAGGAAATGCTGGACAGCGTGCCGGAGAAGCGTTTCCCAGTGTGCCAGGCCCACGGGTACTTC
TGTCAGCTGATTGACGGCCTGGAGTACCTGCATAGCCAGGGCATTGTGCACAAGGACATCAAGCCGGGGA
ACCTGCTGCTCACCACCGGTGGCACCCTCAAAATCTCCGACCTGGGCGTGGCCGAGGCACTGCACCCGTT
CGCGGCGGACGACACCTGCCGGACCAGCCAGGGCTCCCCGGCTTTCCAGCCGCCCGAGATTGCCAACGGC
CTGGACACCTTCTCCGGCTTCAAGGTGGACATCTGGTCGGCTGGGGTCACCCTCTACAACATCACCAC
