[The description below was written by a language model from this plasmid's Addgene catalogue record.]
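Description:
pcDNA3-FLAG-KD LKB1 is a mammalian expression plasmid built on the Invitrogen pcDNA3 backbone (about 5.4 kb without insert). It is maintained in E. coli as a high-copy plasmid under ampicillin selection. It also carries a neomycin resistance marker, so transfected mammalian cells can be selected with G418 to derive stable lines. The record includes no feature table, and the promoter is not listed explicitly. However, the recommended sequencing primers (CMV forward and BGH reverse) match the standard pcDNA3 layout, in which the insert sits between the CMV immediate-early promoter and the bovine growth hormone polyadenylation signal.

The insert is an approximately 1.4 kb human LKB1 (STK11) coding sequence, encoding the serine/threonine kinase tumour suppressor associated with Peutz-Jeghers syndrome. It was cloned by restriction digestion, with the 5′ EcoRI site retained and the 3′ XhoI site destroyed during cloning. The protein is expressed with an N-terminal FLAG epitope supplied by the backbone, which allows detection and immunoprecipitation with anti-FLAG antibodies. The insert carries a K78I substitution, replacing lysine 78 with isoleucine, which the record describes as kinase dead.

The construct therefore serves as a catalytically inactive control alongside wild-type LKB1, distinguishing effects that depend on kinase activity from those that do not. The associated publication concerns LKB1's direct activation of AMP-activated protein kinase and its regulation of apoptosis under energy stress, which suggests use in transfection or reconstitution experiments in that setting.
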