Addgene plasmid #8591: pcDNA3-FLAG-KD LKB1
Depositing lab: Lewis Cantley. Publication: The tumor suppressor LKB1 kinase directly activates AMP-activated kinase and regulates apoptosis in response to energy stress. Shaw RJ, Kosmatka M, Bardeesy N, Hurley RL, Witters LA, DePinho RA, Cantley LC. Proc Natl Acad Sci U S A 2004 Mar 9;101(10):3329-35. Epub 2004 Feb 25. 10.1073/pnas.0308061100 PubMed 14985505.
Backbone
  Vector backbone: pcDNA3
  Backbone manufacturer: Invitrogen
  Backbone size w/o insert (bp): 5400
  Vector type: Mammalian Expression
  Selectable markers: Neomycin (select with G418)
Growth in bacteria
  Bacterial resistance: Ampicillin, 100 μg/mL
  Growth temperature: 37°C
  Growth strain: DH5alpha
  Copy number: High Copy
Gene/Insert
  Gene/Insert name: LKB1
  Species: H. sapiens (human)
  Insert size (bp): 1400
  Mutation: K78I: lysine 78 mutated to isoleucine; kinase dead
  GenBank ID: Q15831 NM_000455.4
  Entrez Gene: STK11 (a.k.a. LKB1, PJS, hLKB1)
  Tag / fusion protein: FLAG (N terminal on backbone)
  Cloning method: Restriction Enzyme; 5′ cloning site EcoRI (not destroyed); 3′ cloning site XhoI (destroyed during cloning)
  Sequencing primers: 5′ CMV-F; 3′ BGH-rev
Terms and licenses: Academic/Nonprofit Terms; Industry Terms: Not Available to Industry
How to cite: pcDNA3-FLAG-KD LKB1 was a gift from Lewis Cantley (Addgene plasmid # 8591 ; http://n2t.net/addgene:8591 ; RRID:Addgene_8591)
