LOCUS       Exported 6756 bp ds-DNA circular SYN 12-MAY-2021
DEFINITION  synthetic circular DNA
ACCESSION   .
VERSION     .
KEYWORDS    pcDNA3-FLAG-KD LKB1
SOURCE      synthetic DNA construct
  ORGANISM  synthetic DNA construct
REFERENCE   1 (bases 1 to 6756)
  AUTHORS   Shaw RJ, Kosmatka M, Bardeesy N, Hurley RL, Witters LA, DePinho RA,
            Cantley LC
  TITLE     The tumor suppressor LKB1 kinase directly activates AMP-activated
            kinase and regulates apoptosis in response to energy stress.
  JOURNAL   Proc Natl Acad Sci U S A 2004 Mar 9;101(10):3329-35. Epub 2004 Feb
            25.
  PUBMED    14985505
REFERENCE   2 (bases 1 to 6756)
  AUTHORS   .
  TITLE     Direct Submission
  JOURNAL   Exported May 12, 2021 from SnapGene Server 1.1.58
            http://www.snapgene.com
FEATURES             Location/Qualifiers
     source          1..6756
                     /organism="synthetic DNA construct"
                     /mol_type="other DNA"
     primer_bind     complement(63..80)
                     /label=L4440
                     /note="L4440 vector, forward primer"
     rep_origin      complement(234..822)
                     /direction=LEFT
                     /label=ori
                     /note="high-copy-number ColE1/pMB1/pBR322/pUC origin of
                     replication"
     primer_bind     complement(314..333)
                     /label=pBR322ori-F
                     /note="pBR322 origin, forward primer"
     CDS             complement(993..1853)
                     /codon_start=1
                     /gene="bla"
                     /product="beta-lactamase"
                     /label=AmpR
                     /note="confers resistance to ampicillin, carbenicillin, and
                     related antibiotics"
                     /translation="MSIQHFRVALIPFFAAFCLPVFAHPETLVKVKDAEDQLGARVGYI
                     ELDLNSGKILESFRPEERFPMMSTFKVLLCGAVLSRIDAGQEQLGRRIHYSQNDLVEYS
                     PVTEKHLTDGMTVRELCSAAITMSDNTAANLLLTTIGGPKELTAFLHNMGDHVTRLDRW
                     EPELNEAIPNDERDTTMPVAMATTLRKLLTGELLTLASRQQLIDWMEADKVAGPLLRSA
                     LPAGWFIADKSGAGERGSRGIIAALGPDGKPSRIVVIYTTGSQATMDERNRQIAEIGAS
                     LIKHW"
     primer_bind     1616..1635
                     /label=Amp-R
                     /note="Ampicillin resistance gene, reverse primer"
     promoter        complement(1854..1958)
                     /gene="bla"
                     /label=AmpR promoter
     primer_bind     complement(2033..2052)
                     /label=pRS-marker
                     /note="pRS vectors, use to sequence yeast selectable
                     marker"
     enhancer        2224..2603
                     /label=CMV enhancer
                     /note="human cytomegalovirus immediate early enhancer"
     promoter        2604..2807
                     /label=CMV promoter
                     /note="human cytomegalovirus (CMV) immediate early
                     promoter"
     primer_bind     2758..2778
                     /label=CMV-F
                     /note="Human CMV immediate early promoter, forward primer"
     primer_bind     2852..2871
                     /label=T7
                     /note="T7 promoter, forward primer"
     promoter        2852..2870
                     /label=T7 promoter
                     /note="promoter for bacteriophage T7 RNA polymerase"
     regulatory      2885..2894
                     /regulatory_class="other"
                     /note="vertebrate consensus sequence for strong initiation
                     of translation (Kozak, 1987)"
     CDS             2894..2917
                     /codon_start=1
                     /product="FLAG(R) epitope tag, followed by an enterokinase
                     cleavage site"
                     /label=FLAG
                     /translation="DYKDDDDK"
     promoter        complement(4298..4316)
                     /label=SP6 promoter
                     /note="promoter for bacteriophage SP6 RNA polymerase"
     primer_bind     complement(4299..4316)
                     /label=SP6
                     /note="SP6 promoter, forward primer"
     primer_bind     complement(4336..4353)
                     /label=BGH-rev
                     /note="Bovine growth hormone terminator, reverse primer.
                     Also called BGH reverse"
     polyA_signal    4342..4566
                     /label=bGH poly(A) signal
                     /note="bovine growth hormone polyadenylation signal"
     rep_origin      4612..5040
                     /direction=RIGHT
                     /label=f1 ori
                     /note="f1 bacteriophage origin of replication; arrow
                     indicates direction of (+) strand synthesis"
     primer_bind     complement(4699..4718)
                     /label=F1ori-R
                     /note="F1 origin, reverse primer"
     primer_bind     4909..4930
                     /label=F1ori-F
                     /note="F1 origin, forward primer"
     primer_bind     complement(5049..5069)
                     /label=pBABE 3'
                     /note="SV40 enhancer, reverse primer for pBABE vectors"
     promoter        5054..5383
                     /label=SV40 promoter
                     /note="SV40 enhancer and early promoter"
     rep_origin      5234..5369
                     /label=SV40 ori
                     /note="SV40 origin of replication"
     primer_bind     5296..5315
                     /label=SV40pro-F
                     /note="SV40 promoter/origin, forward primer"
     CDS             5450..6244
                     /codon_start=1
                     /gene="aph(3')-II (or nptII)"
                     /product="aminoglycoside phosphotransferase from Tn5"
                     /label=NeoR/KanR
                     /note="confers resistance to neomycin, kanamycin, and G418
                     (Geneticin(R))"
                     /translation="MIEQDGLHAGSPAAWVERLFGYDWAQQTIGCSDAAVFRLSAQGRP
                     VLFVKTDLSGALNELQDEAARLSWLATTGVPCAAVLDVVTEAGRDWLLLGEVPGQDLLS
                     SHLAPAEKVSIMADAMRRLHTLDPATCPFDHQAKHRIERARTRMEAGLVDQDDLDEEHQ
                     GLAPAELFARLKARMPDGEDLVVTHGDACLPNIMVENGRFSGFIDCGRLGVADRYQDIA
                     LATRDIAEELGGEWADRFLVLYGIAAPDSQRIAFYRLLDEFF"
     primer_bind     complement(5504..5523)
                     /label=Neo-R
                     /note="Neomycin resistance gene, reverse primer"
     primer_bind     6114..6133
                     /label=Neo-F
                     /note="Neomycin resistance gene, forward primer"
     polyA_signal    6418..6539
                     /label=SV40 poly(A) signal
                     /note="SV40 polyadenylation signal"
     primer_bind     complement(6455..6474)
                     /label=SV40pA-R
                     /note="SV40 polyA, reverse primer"
     primer_bind     6509..6528
                     /label=EBV-rev
                     /note="SV40 polyA terminator, reverse primer"
     primer_bind     complement(6588..6604)
                     /label=M13 rev
                     /note="common sequencing primer, one of multiple similar
                     variants"
     primer_bind     complement(6588..6604)
                     /label=M13 Reverse
                     /note="In lacZ gene. Also called M13-rev"
     primer_bind     complement(6601..6623)
                     /label=M13/pUC Reverse
                     /note="In lacZ gene"
     protein_bind    6612..6628
                     /label=lac operator
                     /bound_moiety="lac repressor encoded by lacI"
                     /note="The lac repressor binds to the lac operator to
                     inhibit transcription in E. coli. This inhibition can be
                     relieved by adding lactose or
                     isopropyl-beta-D-thiogalactopyranoside (IPTG)."
     promoter        complement(6636..6666)
                     /label=lac promoter
                     /note="promoter for the E. coli lac operon"
     protein_bind    6681..6702
                     /label=CAP binding site
                     /bound_moiety="E. coli catabolite activator protein"
                     /note="CAP binding activates transcription in the presence
                     of cAMP."
ORIGIN
        1 cattaatgaa tcggccaacg cgcggggaga ggcggtttgc gtattgggcg ctcttccgct
       61 tcctcgctca ctgactcgct gcgctcggtc gttcggctgc ggcgagcggt atcagctcac
      121 tcaaaggcgg taatacggtt atccacagaa tcaggggata acgcaggaaa gaacatgtga
      181 gcaaaaggcc agcaaaaggc caggaaccgt aaaaaggccg cgttgctggc gtttttccat
      241 aggctccgcc cccctgacga gcatcacaaa aatcgacgct caagtcagag gtggcgaaac
      301 ccgacaggac tataaagata ccaggcgttt ccccctggaa gctccctcgt gcgctctcct
      361 gttccgaccc tgccgcttac cggatacctg tccgcctttc tcccttcggg aagcgtggcg
      421 ctttctcata gctcacgctg taggtatctc agttcggtgt aggtcgttcg ctccaagctg
      481 ggctgtgtgc acgaaccccc cgttcagccc gaccgctgcg ccttatccgg taactatcgt
      541 cttgagtcca acccggtaag acacgactta tcgccactgg cagcagccac tggtaacagg
      601 attagcagag cgaggtatgt aggcggtgct acagagttct tgaagtggtg gcctaactac
      661 ggctacacta gaagaacagt atttggtatc tgcgctctgc tgaagccagt taccttcgga
      721 aaaagagttg gtagctcttg atccggcaaa caaaccaccg ctggtagcgg tggttttttt
      781 gtttgcaagc agcagattac gcgcagaaaa aaaggatctc aagaagatcc tttgatcttt
      841 tctacggggt ctgacgctca gtggaacgaa aactcacgtt aagggatttt ggtcatgaga
      901 ttatcaaaaa ggatcttcac ctagatcctt ttaaattaaa aatgaagttt taaatcaatc
      961 taaagtatat atgagtaaac ttggtctgac agttaccaat gcttaatcag tgaggcacct
     1021 atctcagcga tctgtctatt tcgttcatcc atagttgcct gactccccgt cgtgtagata
     1081 actacgatac gggagggctt accatctggc cccagtgctg caatgatacc gcgagaccca
     1141 cgctcaccgg ctccagattt atcagcaata aaccagccag ccggaagggc cgagcgcaga
     1201 agtggtcctg caactttatc cgcctccatc cagtctatta attgttgccg ggaagctaga
     1261 gtaagtagtt cgccagttaa tagtttgcgc aacgttgttg ccattgctac aggcatcgtg
     1321 gtgtcacgct cgtcgtttgg tatggcttca ttcagctccg gttcccaacg atcaaggcga
     1381 gttacatgat cccccatgtt gtgcaaaaaa gcggttagct ccttcggtcc tccgatcgtt
     1441 gtcagaagta agttggccgc agtgttatca ctcatggtta tggcagcact gcataattct
     1501 cttactgtca tgccatccgt aagatgcttt tctgtgactg gtgagtactc aaccaagtca
     1561 ttctgagaat agtgtatgcg gcgaccgagt tgctcttgcc cggcgtcaat acgggataat
     1621 accgcgccac atagcagaac tttaaaagtg ctcatcattg gaaaacgttc ttcggggcga
     1681 aaactctcaa ggatcttacc gctgttgaga tccagttcga tgtaacccac tcgtgcaccc
     1741 aactgatctt cagcatcttt tactttcacc agcgtttctg ggtgagcaaa aacaggaagg
     1801 caaaatgccg caaaaaaggg aataagggcg acacggaaat gttgaatact catactcttc
     1861 ctttttcaat attattgaag catttatcag ggttattgtc tcatgagcgg atacatattt
     1921 gaatgtattt agaaaaataa acaaataggg gttccgcgca catttccccg aaaagtgcca
     1981 cctgacgtcg acggatcggg agatctcccg atcccctatg gtgcactctc agtacaatct
     2041 gctctgatgc cgcatagtta agccagtatc tgctccctgc ttgtgtgttg gaggtcgctg
     2101 agtagtgcgc gagcaaaatt taagctacaa caaggcaagg cttgaccgac aattgcatga
     2161 agaatctgct tagggttagg cgttttgcgc tgcttcgcga tgtacgggcc agatatacgc
     2221 gttgacattg attattgact agttattaat agtaatcaat tacggggtca ttagttcata
     2281 gcccatatat ggagttccgc gttacataac ttacggtaaa tggcccgcct ggctgaccgc
     2341 ccaacgaccc ccgcccattg acgtcaataa tgacgtatgt tcccatagta acgccaatag
     2401 ggactttcca ttgacgtcaa tgggtggagt atttacggta aactgcccac ttggcagtac
     2461 atcaagtgta tcatatgcca agtacgcccc ctattgacgt caatgacggt aaatggcccg
     2521 cctggcatta tgcccagtac atgaccttat gggactttcc tacttggcag tacatctacg
     2581 tattagtcat cgctattacc atggtgatgc ggttttggca gtacatcaat gggcgtggat
     2641 agcggtttga ctcacgggga tttccaagtc tccaccccat tgacgtcaat gggagtttgt
     2701 tttggcacca aaatcaacgg gactttccaa aatgtcgtaa caactccgcc ccattgacgc
     2761 aaatgggcgg taggcgtgta cggtgggagg tctatataag cagagctctc tggctaacta
     2821 gagaacccac tgcttactgg cttatcgaaa ttaatacgac tcactatagg gagacccaag
     2881 cttagccacc atggactaca aagacgatga cgataaagca agggatccac tagtaacggc
     2941 cgccagtgtg ctggaattct ccagcatgga ggtggtggac ccgcagcagc tgggcatgtt
     3001 cacggagggc gagctgatgt cggtgggtat ggacacgttc atccaccgca tcgactccac
     3061 cgaggtcatc taccagccgc gccgcaagcg ggccaagctc atcggcaagt acctgatggg
     3121 ggacctgctg ggggaaggct cttacggcaa ggtgaaggag gtgctggact cggagacgct
     3181 gtgcaggagg gccgtcatca tcctcaagaa gaagaagttg cgaaggatcc ccaacgggga
     3241 ggccaacgtg aagaaggaaa ttcaactact gaggaggtta cggcacaaaa atgtcatcca
     3301 gctggtggat gtgttataca acgaagagaa gcagaaaatg tatatggtga tggagtactg
     3361 cgtgtgtggc atgcaggaaa tgctggacag cgtgccggag aagcgtttcc cagtgtgcca
     3421 ggcccacggg tacttctgtc agctgattga cggcctggag tacctgcata gccagggcat
     3481 tgtgcacaag gacatcaagc cggggaacct gctgctcacc accggtggca ccctcaaaat
     3541 ctccgacctg ggcgtggccg aggcactgca cccgttcgcg gcggacgaca cctgccggac
     3601 cagccagggc tccccggctt tccagccgcc cgagattgcc aacggcctgg acaccttctc
     3661 cggcttcaag gtggacatct ggtcggctgg ggtcaccctc tacaacatca ccacgggtct
     3721 gtaccccttc gaaggggaca acatctacaa gttgtttgag aacatcggga aggggagcta
     3781 cgccatcccg ggcgactgtg gccccccgct ctctgacctg ctgaaaggga tgcttgagta
     3841 cgaaccggcc aagaggttct ccatccggca gatccggcag cacagctggt tccggaagaa
     3901 acatcctccg gctgaagcac cagtgcccat cccaccgagc ccagacacca aggaccggtg
     3961 gcgcagcatg actgtggtgc cgtacttgga ggacctgcac ggcgcggacg aggacgagga
     4021 cctcttcgac atcgaggatg acatcatcta cactcaggac ttcacggtgc ccggacaggt
     4081 cccagaagag gaggccagtc acaatggaca gcgccggggc ctccccaagg ccgtgtgtat
     4141 gaacggcaca gaggcggcgc agctgagcac caaatccagg gcggagggcc gggcccccaa
     4201 ccctgcccgc aaggcctgct ccgccagcag caagatccgc cggctgtcgg cctgcaagca
     4261 gcagtgaggc gtcgagcatg catctagagg gccctattct atagtgtcac ctaaatgcta
     4321 gagctcgctg atcagcctcg actgtgcctt ctagttgcca gccatctgtt gtttgcccct
     4381 cccccgtgcc ttccttgacc ctggaaggtg ccactcccac tgtcctttcc taataaaatg
     4441 aggaaattgc atcgcattgt ctgagtaggt gtcattctat tctggggggt ggggtggggc
     4501 aggacagcaa gggggaggat tgggaagaca atagcaggca tgctggggat gcggtgggct
     4561 ctatggcttc tgaggcggaa agaaccagct ggggctctag ggggtatccc cnnnnnnnnn
     4621 nnnnnnnnnn nnnnnnnnnn nnnnnnnnnn nnnnnnnnnn nnnnnnnnnn nnnnnnnnnn
     4681 nnnnnnnnnn nnnnnnnnnn nnnnnnnnnn nnnnnnnnnn nnnnnnnnnn nnnnncnnnn
     4741 nnnnnnnnnn nnnnnnnnnn nnnnnnnnnn nnnnnnnnnn nnnnnnnnnn nnnnnnnnnn
     4801 nnnnnnnnnn nnnnnnnnnn nnnnnnnann nnnnnnnnnn nnnnnnnnnn nnnnnnnnnn
     4861 nnnnnnnnnn nnnnnnncct ttgacgttgg agtccacgtt ctttaatagt ggactcttgt
     4921 tccaaactgg aacaacactc aaccctatct cggtctattc ttttgattta taagggattt
     4981 tgccgatttc ggcctattgg ttaaaaaatg agctgattta acaaaaattt aacgcgaatt
     5041 aattctgtgg aatgtgtgtc agttagggtg tggaaagtcc ccaggctccc cagcaggcag
     5101 aagtatgcaa agcatgcatc tcaattagtc agcaaccagg tgtggaaagt ccccaggctc
     5161 cccagcaggc agaagtatgc aaagcatgca tctcaattag tcagcaacca tagtcccgcc
     5221 cctaactccg cccatcccgc ccctaactcc gcccagttcc gcccattctc cgccccatgg
     5281 ctgactaatt ttttttattt atgcagaggc cgaggccgcc tctgcctctg agctattcca
     5341 gaagtagtga ggaggctttt ttggaggcct aggcttttgc aaaaagctcc cgggagcttg
     5401 tatatccatt ttcggatctg atcaagagac aggatgagga tcgtttcgca tgattgaaca
     5461 agatggattg cacgcaggtt ctccggccgc ttgggtggag aggctattcg gctatgactg
     5521 ggcacaacag acaatcggct gctctgatgc cgccgtgttc cggctgtcag cgcaggggcg
     5581 cccggttctt tttgtcaaga ccgacctgtc cggtgccctg aatgaactgc aggacgaggc
     5641 agcgcggcta tcgtggctgg ccacgacggg cgttccttgc gcagctgtgc tcgacgttgt
     5701 cactgaagcg ggaagggact ggctgctatt gggcgaagtg ccggggcagg atctcctgtc
     5761 atctcacctt gctcctgccg agaaagtatc catcatggct gatgcaatgc ggcggctgca
     5821 tacgcttgat ccggctacct gcccattcga ccaccaagcg aaacatcgca tcgagcgagc
     5881 acgtactcgg atggaagccg gtcttgtcga tcaggatgat ctggacgaag agcatcaggg
     5941 gctcgcgcca gccgaactgt tcgccaggct caaggcgcgc atgcccgacg gcgaggatct
     6001 cgtcgtgacc catggcgatg cctgcttgcc gaatatcatg gtggaaaatg gccgcttttc
     6061 tggattcatc gactgtggcc ggctgggtgt ggcggaccgc tatcaggaca tagcgttggc
     6121 tacccgtgat attgctgaag agcttggcgg cgaatgggct gaccgcttcc tcgtgcttta
     6181 cggtatcgcc gctcccgatt cgcagcgcat cgccttctat cgccttcttg acgagttctt
     6241 ctgagcggga ctctggggtt cgaaatgacc gaccaagcga cgcccaacct gccatcacga
     6301 gatttcgatt ccaccgccgc cttctatgaa aggttgggct tcggaatcgt tttccgggac
     6361 gccggctgga tgatcctcca gcgcggggat ctcatgctgg agttcttcgc ccaccccaac
     6421 ttgtttattg cagcttataa tggttacaaa taaagcaata gcatcacaaa tttcacaaat
     6481 aaagcatttt tttcactgca ttctagttgt ggtttgtcca aactcatcaa tgtatcttat
     6541 catgtctgta taccgtcgac ctctagctag agcttggcgt aatcatggtc atagctgttt
     6601 cctgtgtgaa attgttatcc gctcacaatt ccacacaaca tacgagccgg aagcataaag
     6661 tgtaaagcct ggggtgccta atgagtgagc taactcacat taattgcgtt gcgctcactg
     6721 cccgctttcc agtcgggaaa cctgtcgtgc cagctg
//
